>Addgene plasmid #237195 | NanoLuc-cIAP1 Fusion Vector | addgene full sequence | sequence record 471872 | Addgene NGS Result
TCAATATTGGCCATTAGCCATATTATTCATTGGTTATATAGCATAAATCAATATTGGCTATTGGCCATTG
CATACGTTGTATCTATATCATAATATGTACATTTATATTGGCTCATGTCCAATATGACCGCCATGTTGGC
ATTGATTATTGACTAGTTATTAATAGTAATCAATTACGGGGTCATTAGTTCATAGCCCATATATGGAGTT
CCGCGTTACATAACTTACGGTAAATGGCCCGCCTGGCTGACCGCCCAACGACCCCCGCCCATTGACGTCA
ATAATGACGTATGTTCCCATAGTAACGCCAATAGGGACTTTCCATTGACGTCAATGGGTGGAGTATTTAC
GGTAAACTGCCCACTTGGCAGTACATCAAGTGTATCATATGCCAAGTCCGCCCCCTATTGACGTCAATGA
CGGTAAATGGCCCGCCTGGCATTATGCCCAGTACATGACCTTACGGGACTTTCCTACTTGGCAGTACATC
TACGTATTAGTCATCGCTATTACCATGGTGATGCGGTTTTGGCAGTACACCAATGGGCGTGGATAGCGGT
TTGACTCACGGGGATTTCCAAGTCTCCACCCCATTGACGTCAATGGGAGTTTGTTTTGGCACCAAAATCA
ACGGGACTTTCCAAAATGTCGTAATAACCCCGCCCCGTTGACGCAAATGGGCGGTAGGCGTGTACGGTGG
GAGGTCTATATAAGCAGAGCTGGTTTAGTGAACCGTCAGATCACTAGAAGCTTTATTGCGGTAGTTTATC
ACAGTTAAATTGCTAACGCAGTCAGTGCTTCTGACACAACAGTCTCGAACTTAAGCTGCAGAAGTTGGTC
GTGAGGCACTGGGCAGGTAAGTATCAAGGTTACAAGACAGGTTTAAGGAGACCAATAGAAACTGGGCTTG
TCGAGACAGAGAAGACTCTTGCGTTTCTGATAGGCACCTATTGGTCTTACTGACATCCACTTTGCCTTTC
TCTCCACAGGTGTCCACTCCCAGTTCAATTACAGCTCTTAAGGCTAGAGTATTAATACGACTCACTATAG
GGCTAGCGCTCACCATGGTCTTCACACTCGAAGATTTCGTTGGGGACTGGCGACAGACAGCCGGCTACAA
CCTGGACCAAGTCCTTGAACAGGGAGGTGTGTCCAGTTTGTTTCAGAATCTCGGGGTGTCCGTAACTCCG
ATCCAAAGGATTGTCCTGAGCGGTGAAAATGGGCTGAAGATCGACATCCATGTCATCATCCCGTATGAAG
GTCTGAGCGGCGACCAAATGGGCCAGATCGAAAAAATTTTTAAGGTGGTGTACCCTGTGGATGATCATCA
CTTTAAGGTGATCCTGCACTATGGCACACTGGTAATCGACGGGGTTACGCCGAACATGATCGACTATTTC
GGACGGCCGTATGAAGGCATCGCCGTGTTCGACGGCAAAAAGATCACTGTAACAGGGACCCTGTGGAACG
GCAACAAAATTATCGACGAGCGCCTGATCAACCCCGACGGCTCCCTGCTGTTCCGAGTAACCATCAACGG
AGTGACCGGCTGGCGGCTGTGCGAACGCATTCTGGCGGGCTCGAGCGGCGCGATCGCCATGCACAAAACT
GCCTCCCAAAGACTTTTCCCAGGTCCCTCGTATCAAAACATTAAGAGTATAATGGAAGATAGCACGATCT
TGTCAGATTGGACAAACAGCAACAAACAAAAAATGAAGTATGACTTTTCCTGTGAACTCTACAGAATGTC
TACATATTCAACTTTCCCCGCCGGGGTGCCTGTCTCAGAAAGGAGTCTTGCTCGTGCTGGTTTCTATTAT
ACTGGTGTGAATGACAAGGTCAAATGCTTCTGTTGTGGCCTGATGCTGGATAACTGGAAACTAGGAGACA
GTCCTATTCAAAAGCATAAACAGCTATATCCTAGCTGTAGCTTTATTCAGAATCTGGTTTCAGCTAGTCT
GGGATCCACCTCTAAGAATACGTCTCCAATGAGAAACAGTTTTGCACATTCATTATCTCCCACCTTGGAA
CATAGTAGCTTGTTCAGTGGTTCTTACTCCAGCCTTTCTCCAAACCCTCTTAATTCTAGAGCAGTTGAAG
ACATCTCTTCATCGAGGACTAACCCCTACAGTTATGCAATGAGTACTGAAGAAGCCAGATTTCTTACCTA
CCATATGTGGCCATTAACTTTTTTGTCACCATCAGAATTGGCAAGAGCTGGTTTTTATTATATAGGACCT
GGAGATAGGGTAGCCTGCTTTGCCTGTGGTGGGAAGCTCAGTAACTGGGAACCAAAGGATGATGCTATGT
CAGAACACCGGAGGCATTTTCCCAACTGTCCATTTTTGGAAAATTCTCTAGAAACTCTGAGGTTTAGCAT
TTCAAATCTGAGCATGCAGACACATGCAGCTCGAATGAGAACATTTATGTACTGGCCATCTAGTGTTCCA
GTTCAGCCTGAGCAGCTTGCAAGTGCTGGCTTTTATTATGTGGGTCGCAATGATGATGTCAAATGCTTTT
GTTGTGATGGTGGCTTGAGGTGTTGGGAATCTGGAGATGATCCATGGGTAGAACATGCCAAGTGGTTTCC
AAGGTGTGAGTTCTTGATACGAATGAAAGGCCAAGAGTTTGTTGATGAGATTCAAGGTAGATATCCTCAT
CTTCTTGAACAGCTGTTGTCAACTTCAGATACCACTGGAGAAGAAAATGCTGACCCACCAATTATTCATT
TTGGACCTGGAGAAAGTTCTTCAGAAGATGCTGTCATGATGAATACACCTGTGGTTAAATCTGCCTTGGA
AATGGGCTTTAATAGAGACCTGGTGAAACAAACAGTTCAAAGTAAAATCCTGACAACTGGAGAGAACTAT
AAAACAGTTAATGATATTGTGTCAGCACTTCTTAATGCTGAAGATGAAAAAAGAGAAGAGGAGAAGGAAA
AACAAGCTGAAGAAATGGCATCAGATGATTTGTCATTAATTCGGAAGAACAGAATGGCTCTCTTTCAACA
ATTGACATGTGTGCTTCCTATCCTGGATAATCTTTTAAAGGCCAATGTAATTAATAAACAGGAACATGAT
ATTATTAAACAAAAAACACAGATACCTTTACAAGCGAGAGAACTGATTGATACCATTTTGGTTAAAGGAA
ATGCTGCGGCCAACATCTTCAAAAACTGTCTAAAAGAAATTGACTCTACATTGTATAAGAACTTATTTGT
GGATAAGAATATGAAGTATATTCCAACAGAAGATGTTTCAGGTCTGTCACTGGAAGAACAATTGAGGAGG
TTGCAAGAAGAACGAACTTGTAAAGTGTGTATGGACAAAGAAGTTTCTGTTGTATTTATTCCTTGTGGTC
ATCTGGTAGTATGCCAGGAATGTGCCCCTTCTCTAAGAAAATGCCCTATTTGCAGGGGTATAATCAAGGG
TACTGTTCGTACATTTCTCTCTGTTTAAACGAATTCGGGCTCGGTACCCGGGGATCCTCTAGAGTCGACC
TGCAGGCATGCAAGCTGATCCGGCTGCTAACAAAGCCCGAAAGGAAGCTGAGTTGGCTGCTGCCACCGCT
GAGCAATAACTAGCATAACCCCTTGGGGCGGCCGCTTCGAGCAGACATGATAAGATACATTGATGAGTTT
GGACAAACCACAACTAGAATGCAGTGAAAAAAATGCTTTATTTGTGAAATTTGTGATGCTATTGCTTTAT
TTGTAACCATTATAAGCTGCAATAAACAAGTTAACAACAACAATTGCATTCATTTTATGTTTCAGGTTCA
GGGGGAGATGTGGGAGGTTTTTTTAAGCAAGTAAAACCTCTACAAATGTGGTAAAATCGAATTTTAACAA
AATATTAACGCTTACAATTTCCTGATGCGGTATTTTCTCCTTACGCATCTGTGCGGTATTTCACACCGCA
TACGCGGATCTGCGCAGCACCATGGCCTGAAATAACCTCTGAAAGAGGAACTTGGTTAGGTACCTTCTGA
GGCGGAAAGAACCAGCTGTGGAATGTGTGTCAGTTAGGGTGTGGAAAGTCCCCAGGCTCCCCAGCAGGCA
GAAGTATGCAAAGCATGCATCTCAATTAGTCAGCAACCAGGTGTGGAAAGTCCCCAGGCTCCCCAGCAGG
CAGAAGTATGCAAAGCATGCATCTCAATTAGTCAGCAACCATAGTCCCGCCCCTAACTCCGCCCATCCCG
CCCCTAACTCCGCCCAGTTCCGCCCATTCTCCGCCCCATGGCTGACTAATTTTTTTTATTTATGCAGAGG
CCGAGGCCGCCTCGGCCTCTGAGCTATTCCAGAAGTAGTGAGGAGGCTTTTTTGGAGGCCTAGGCTTTTG
CAAAAAGCTTAATTAACTGTTGACAATTAATCATCGGCATAGTATATCGGCATAGTATAATACGACAAGG
TGAGGAACTAAACCCAGGAGGCAGATCATGATTGAACAAGATGGATTGCACGCAGGTTCTCCGGCCGCTT
GGGTGGAGAGGCTATTCGGCTATGACTGGGCACAACAGACAATCGGCTGCTCTGATGCCGCCGTGTTCCG
GCTGTCAGCGCAGGGGCGCCCGGTTCTTTTTGTCAAGACCGACCTGTCCGGTGCCCTGAATGAACTGCAG
GACGAGGCAGCGCGGCTATCGTGGCTGGCCACGACGGGCGTTCCTTGCGCAGCTGTGCTCGACGTTGTCA
CTGAAGCGGGAAGGGACTGGCTGCTATTGGGCGAAGTGCCGGGGCAGGATCTCCTGTCATCTCACCTTGC
TCCTGCCGAGAAAGTATCCATCATGGCTGATGCAATGCGGCGGCTGCATACGCTTGATCCGGCTACCTGC
CCATTCGACCACCAAGCGAAACATCGCATCGAGCGAGCACGTACTCGGATGGAAGCCGGTCTTGTCGATC
AGGATGATCTGGACGAAGAGCATCAGGGGCTCGCGCCAGCCGAACTGTTCGCCAGGCTCAAGGCGCGCAT
GCCCGACGGCGAGGATCTCGTCGTGACCCATGGCGATGCCTGCTTGCCGAATATCATGGTGGAAAATGGC
CGCTTTTCTGGATTCATCGACTGTGGCCGGCTGGGTGTGGCGGACCGCTATCAGGACATAGCGTTGGCTA
CCCGTGATATTGCTGAAGAGCTTGGCGGCGAATGGGCTGACCGCTTCCTCGTGCTTTACGGTATCGCCGC
TCCCGATTCGCAGCGCATCGCCTTCTATCGCCTTCTTGACGAGTTCTTCTGAGCGGGACTCTGGGGTTCG
AAATGACCGACCAAGCGACGCCCAACCTGCCATCACGATGGCCGCAATAAAATATCTTTATTTTCATTAC
ATCTGTGTGTTGGTTTTTTGTGTGAATCGATAGCGATAAGGATCCGCTCATGCGATGATAAGCTGTCAAA
CATGAGAATTACAACTTATATCGTATGGGGCTGACTTCAGGTGCTACATTTGAAGAGATAAATTGCACTG
AAATCTAGAAATATTTTATCTGATTAATAAGATGATCTTCTTGAGATCGTTTTGGTCTGCGCGTAATCTC
TTGCTCTGAAAACGAAAAAACCGCCTTGCAGGGCGGTTTTTCGAAGGTTCTCTGAGCTACCAACTCTTTG
AACCGAGGTAACTGGCTTGGAGGAGCGCAGTCACCAAAACTTGTCCTTTCAGTTTAGCCTTAACCGGCGC
ATGACTTCAAGACTAACTCCTCTAAATCAATTACCAGTGGCTGCTGCCAGTGGTGCTTTTGCATGTCTTT
CCGGGTTGGACTCAAGACGATAGTTACCGGATAAGGCGCAGCGGTCGGACTGAACGGGGGGTTCGTGCAT
ACAGTCCAGCTTGGAGCGAACTGCCTACCCGGAACTGAGTGTCAGGCGTGGAATGAGACAAACGCGGCCA
TAACAGCGGAATGACACCGGTAAACCGAAAGGCAGGAACAGGAGAGCGCACGAGGGAGCCGCCAGGGGGA
AACGCCTGGTATCTTTATAGTCCTGTCGGGTTTCGCCACCACTGATTTGAGCGTCAGATTTCGTGATGCT
TGTCAGGGGGGCGGAGCCTATGGAAAAACGGCTTTGCCGCGGCCCTCTCACTTCCCTGTTAAGTATCTTC
CTGGCATCTTCCAGGAAATCTCCGCCCCGTTCGTAAGCCATTTCCGCTCGCCGCAGTCGAACGACCGAGC
GTAGCGAGTCAGTGAGCGAGGAAGCGGAATATATCCTGTATCACATATTCTGCTGACGCACCGGTGCAGC
CTTTTTTCTCCTGCCACATGAAGCACTTCACTGACACCCTCATCAGTGCCAACATAGTAAGCCAGTATAC
ACTCCGCTAGCGCTGATGTCCGGCGGTGCTTTTGCCGTTACGCACCACCCCGTCATGAGATTACGCGTTT
TAGCGGTGCGTACAATTAAGGGATTATGGTAAATCCACTTACTGTCTGCCCTCGTAGCCATCGAGATAAA
CCGCAGTACTCCGGCCACGATGCGTCCGGCGTAGAGGATCGAGATCT
Features (pLannotate 1.2.2; 23 found; start..end, strand, type, name):
    140..517     +  enhancer       CMV enhancer: human cytomegalovirus immediate early enhancer
    519..718     +  promoter       CMV promoter: human cytomegalovirus (CMV) immediate early promoter
    857..989     +  intron         chimeric intron: chimera between introns from human β-globin and immunoglobulin heavy chain genes
   1033..1051    +  promoter       T7 promoter: promoter for bacteriophage T7 RNA polymerase
   1065..1577    +  CDS            Nluc: NanoLuc® luciferase human codon-optimized
   1599..3452    +  CDS            BIRC2: BIRC2_HUMAN - Also known as API1, MIHB, RNF48. Experimental evidence at protein level: Swiss-Prot protein existence level 1. Multi-functional protein which regulates not only caspases and apoptosis, but also modulates inflammatory signaling and immunity, mitogenic kinase signaling, and cell proliferation, as well as cell invasion and metastasis. Acts as an E3 ubiquitin-protein ligase regulating NF-kappa-B signaling and regulates both canonical and non- canonical NF-kappa-B signaling by acting in opposite directions: acts as a positive regulator of the canonical pathway and suppresses constitut
   3461..3516    +  misc_feature   MCS: pUC18/19 multiple cloning site
   3523..3572    +  CDS            SET1 (fragment): solubility-enhancement tag derived from T7 phage gene 10B
   3580..3599    +  terminator     T7 terminator (fragment): transcription terminator for bacteriophage T7 RNA polymerase
   3621..3742    -  polyA_signal   SV40 poly(A) signal: SV40 polyadenylation signal
   3765..3833    -  CDS            large T antigen (fragment): large T antigen from SV40 (simian virus 40)
   3838..3870    +  rep_origin     M13 ori (fragment): M13 bacteriophage origin of replication; arrow indicates direction of (+) strand synthesis
   3871..3922    -  misc_feature   bom (fragment): basis of mobility region from pBR322
   3987..4344    +  promoter       SV40 promoter: SV40 enhancer and early promoter
   4359..4406    +  promoter       EM7 promoter: synthetic bacterial promoter&nbsp
   4438..5229    +  CDS            neo: KKA2_KLEPN - Also known as kan, nptII. Experimental evidence at protein level: Swiss-Prot protein existence level 1. Resistance to kanamycin, neomycin, paromomycin, ribostamycin, butirosin and gentamicin B. From Klebsiella pneumoniae.
   5296..5344    +  polyA_signal   poly(A) signal: synthetic polyadenylation signal
   5373..5389    -  promoter       tet promoter (fragment): E. coli promoter for tetracycline efflux protein gene
   5501..6046    +  rep_origin     p15A ori: Plasmids containing the medium-copy-number p15A origin of replication can be propagated in E. coli cells that contain a second plasmid with the ColE1 origin.
   6134..6189    +  rep_origin     RSF ori (fragment): Plasmids containing the RSF 1030 origin of replication can be propagated in E. coli cells that contain additional plasmids with compatible origins.
   6288..6314    -  misc_feature   bom (fragment): basis of mobility region from pBR322
   6308..6355    -  mobile_element IS1 (fragment): prokaryotic transposable element IS1
   6363..6434    +  misc_feature   cer region (fragment): ColE1-derived recombination site that helps to maintain plasmids as monomers
