[The description below was written by a language model from this plasmid's Addgene catalogue record and pLannotate feature annotations shown in this document.]
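Description:
NanoLuc-cIAP1 Fusion Vector is a mammalian expression plasmid of about 6.5 kb, built on the pFN31K-low Nluc CMV-Hygro Flexi backbone, that produces human cIAP1 (BIRC2) fused at its N terminus to NanoLuc luciferase. It is maintained in E. coli under kanamycin selection and is catalogued as low copy, which fits the p15A origin annotated in the sequence. The resistance gene is neo (nptII), placed behind both an SV40 enhancer/early promoter and the bacterial EM7 promoter and followed by a synthetic poly(A) signal. This arrangement gives kanamycin resistance in bacteria and would in principle allow G418 selection in mammalian cells. Although the backbone name includes "Hygro", no hygromycin resistance gene appears in the feature table. Several short fragment annotations (bom, IS1, cer, M13 ori, RSF ori, tet promoter) are probably backbone remnants or partial matches rather than functional parts.

The expression cassette starts with the CMV immediate-early enhancer and promoter, followed by a chimeric β-globin/immunoglobulin intron that generally improves transcript processing and expression. A T7 promoter just upstream of the coding region could support in vitro transcription. The human codon-optimized NanoLuc reading frame comes next, followed shortly by the BIRC2 coding sequence, then a small multiple cloning site remnant and an SV40 polyadenylation signal.

BIRC2 encodes an E3 ubiquitin ligase that regulates caspases, apoptosis and NF-κB signalling. The stated purpose is simply to express the NanoLuc-cIAP1 fusion in mammalian cells. Luminescent fusions of this kind are commonly used as bioluminescence energy-transfer donors or to track protein abundance, but the record names no specific assay.
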