Addgene plasmid #237195: NanoLuc-cIAP1 Fusion Vector
Purpose: Express NanoLuc(R)-cIAP1 Fusion Protein in Mammalian Cells under a CMV promoter
Depositing lab: Promega Corporation.
Backbone
  Vector backbone: pFN31K-low Nluc CMV-Hygro Flexi(R) Vector
  Vector type: Mammalian Expression
Growth in bacteria
  Bacterial resistance: Kanamycin, 50 μg/mL
  Growth temperature: 37°C
  Growth strain: DH5alpha
  Copy number: Low Copy
Gene/Insert
  Gene/Insert name: BIRC2
  Species: H. sapiens (human)
  Entrez Gene: BIRC2 (a.k.a. API1, HIAP2, Hiap-2, MIHB, RNF48, c-IAP1, cIAP1)
  Promoter: CMV
  Tag / fusion protein: NanoLuc (R) (N terminal on backbone)
  Cloning method: Other
Terms and licenses: Academic/Nonprofit Terms; Industry Terms
How to cite: NanoLuc-cIAP1 Fusion Vector was a gift from Promega Corporation (Addgene plasmid # 237195 ; http://n2t.net/addgene:237195 ; RRID:Addgene_237195)
